>Addgene plasmid #146247 | pAc5.1C-Fluc-HhR_E | depositor full sequence | sequence record 288692 | Full Sequence
CTTCAAGGAATTAATTCTATATTCTAAAAACACAAATGATACTTCTAAAAAAAATCATGAATGGCATCAA
CTCTGAATCAAATCTTTGCAGATGCACCTACTTCTCATTTCCACTGTCACATCATTTTTCCAGATCTCGC
TGCCTGTTATGTGGCCCACAAACCAAGACACGTTTTATGGCCATTAAAGCTGGCTGATCGTCGCCAAACA
CCAAATACATATCAATATGTACATTCGAGAAAGAAGCGATCAAAGAAGCGTCTTCGGGCGAGTAGGAGAA
TGCGGAGGAGAAGGAGAACGAGCTGATCTAGTATCTCTCCACAATCCAATGCCAACTGACCAACTGGCCA
TATTCGGAGCAATTTGAAGCCAATTTCCATCGCCTGGCGATCGCTCCATTCTTGGCTATATGTTTTTCAC
CGTTCCCGGGGCCATTTTCAAAGACTCGTCGGTAAGATAAGATTGTGTCACTCGCTGTCTCTCTTCATTT
GTCGAAGAATGCTGAGGAATTTCGCGATGACGTCGGCGAGTATTTTGAAGAATGAGAATAATTTGTATTT
ATACGAAAATCAGTTAGTGGAATTTTCTACAAAAACATGTTATCTATAGATAATTTTGTTGCAAAATATG
TTGACTATGACAAAGATTGTATGTATATACCTTTAATGTATTCTCATTTTCTTATGTATTTATAATGGCA
ATGATGATACTGATGATATTTTAAGATGATGCCAGACCACAGGCTGATTTCTGCGTCTTTTGCCGAACGC
AGTGCATGTGCGGTTGTTGTTTTTTGGAATAGTTTCAATTTTCGGACTGTCCGCTTTGATTTCAGTTTCT
TGGCTTATTCAAAAAGCAAAGTAAAGCCAAAAAAGCGAGATGGCAATACCAAATGCGGCAAAACGGTAGT
GGAAGGAAAGGGGTGCGGGGCAGCGGAAGGAAGGGTGGGGCGGGGCGTGGCGGGGTCTGTGGCTGGGCGC
GACGTCACCGACGTTGGAGCCACTCCTTTGACCATGTGTGCGTGTGTGTATTATTCGTGTCTCGCCACTC
GCCGGTTGTTTTTTTCTTTTTATCTCGCTCTCTCTAGCGCCATCTCGTACGCATGCTCAACGCACCGCAT
GTTGCCGTGTCCTTTATGCGTCATTTTGGCTCGAAATAGGCAATTATTTAAACAAAGATTAGTCAACGAA
AACGCTAAAATAAATAAGTCTACAATATGGTTACTTATTGCCATGTGTGTGCAGCCAACGATAGCAACAA
AAGCAACAACACAGTGGCTTTCCCTCTTTCACTTTTTGTTTGCAAGCGCGTGCGAGCAAGACGGCACGAC
CGGCAAACGCAATTACGCTGACAAAGAGCAGACGAAGTTTTGGCCGAAAAACATCAAGGCGCCTGATACG
AATGCATTTGCAATAACAATTGCGATATTTAATATTGTTTATGAAGCTGTTTGACTTCAAAACACACAAA
AAAAAAAATAAAACAAATTATTTGAAAGAGAATTAGGAATCGGACAGCTTATCGTTACGGGCTAACAGCA
CACCGAGACGAAATAGCTTACCTGACGTCACAGCCTCTGGAAGAACTGCCGCCAAGCAGAGAGAGAGAGA
AAAAGAGGGAGAGCAGCTTAGACCGCATGTGCTTGTGTGTGAGGCGTCTCTCTCTTCGTCTCCTGTTTGC
GCAAACGCATAGACTGCACTGAGAAAATCGATTACCTATTTTTTATGAATGAATATTTGCACTATTACTA
TTCAAAACTATTAAGATAGCAATCACATTCAATAGCCAAATACTATACCACCTGAGCGATGCAACGAAAT
GATCAATTTGAGCAAAAATGCTGCATATTTAGGACGGCATCATTATAGAAATGCTTCTTGCTGTGTACTT
TTCTCTCGTCTGGCAGCTGTTTCGCCGTTATTGTTAAAACCGGCTTAAGTTAGGTGTGTTTTCTACGACT
AGTGATGCCCCTACTAGAAGATGTGTGTTGCACAAATGTCCCTGAATAACCAATTTGAAGTGCAGATAGC
AGTAAACGTAAGCTAATATGAATATTATTTAACTGTAATGTTTTAATATCGCTGGACATTACTAATAAAC
CCACTATAAACACATGTACATATGTATGTTTTGGCATACAATGAGTAGTTGGGGAAAAAATGTGTAAAAG
CACCGTGACCATCACAGCATAAAGATAACCAGCTGAAGTATCGAATATGAGTAACCCCCAAATTGAATCA
CATGCCGCAACTGATAGGACCCATGGAAGTACACTCTTCATGGCGATATACAAGACACACACAAGCACGA
ACACCCAGTTGCGGAGGAAATTCTCCGTAAATGAAAACCCAATCGGCGAACAATTCATACCCATATATGG
TAAAAGTTTTGAACGCGACTTGAGAGCGGAGAGCATTGCGGCTGATAAGGTTTTAGCGCTAAGCGGGCTT
TATAAAACGGGCTGCGGGACCAGTTTTCATATCACTACCGTTTGAGTTCTTGTGCTGTGTGGATACTCCT
CCCGACACAAAGCCGCTCCATCAGCCAGCAGTCGTCTAATCCAGAGACCCCGGATCGGGGTACCAACATG
GCCGAAGACGCCAAAAACATAAAGAAAGGCCCGGCACCATTCTATCCACTAGAGGATGGAACCGCTGGAG
AGCAACTGCATAAGGCTATGAAGAGATACGCCCTGGTTCCTGGAACAATTGCTTTTACAGATGCACATAT
CGAGGTGAACATCACGTACGCGGAATACTTCGAAATGTCCGTTCGGTTGGCAGAAGCTATGAAACGATAT
GGGCTGAATACAAATCACAGAATCGTCGTATGCAGTGAAAACTCTCTTCAATTCTTTATGCCGGTGTTGG
GCGCGTTATTTATCGGAGTTGCAGTTGCGCCCGCGAACGACATTTATAATGAACGTGAATTGCTCAACAG
TATGAACATTTCGCAGCCTACCGTAGTGTTTGTTTCCAAAAAGGGGTTGCAAAAAATTTTGAACGTGCAA
AAAAAATTACCAATAATCCAGAAAATTATTATCATGGATTCTAAAACGGATTACCAGGGATTTCAGTCGA
TGTACACGTTCGTCACATCTCATCTACCTCCCGGTTTTAATGAATACGATTTTGTACCAGAGTCCTTTGA
TCGTGACAAAACAATTGCACTGATAATGAACTCCTCTGGATCTACTGGGTTACCTAAGGGTGTGGCCCTT
CCGCATAGAACTGCCTGCGTCAGATTCTCGCATGCCAGAGATCCTATTTTTGGCAATCAAATCATTCCGG
ATACTGCGATTTTAAGTGTTGTTCCATTCCATCACGGTTTTGGAATGTTTACTACACTCGGATATTTGAT
ATGTGGATTTCGAGTCGTCTTAATGTATAGATTTGAAGAAGAGCTGTTTTTACGATCCCTTCAGGATTAC
AAAATTCAAAGTGCGTTGCTAGTACCAACCCTATTTTCATTCTTCGCCAAAAGCACTCTGATTGACAAAT
ACGATTTATCTAATTTACACGAAATTGCTTCTGGGGGCGCACCTCTTTCGAAAGAAGTCGGGGAAGCGGT
TGCAAAACGCTTCCATCTTCCAGGGATACGACAAGGATATGGGCTCACTGAGACTACATCAGCTATTCTG
ATTACACCCGAGGGGGATGATAAACCGGGCGCGGTCGGTAAAGTTGTTCCATTTTTTGAAGCGAAGGTTG
TGGATCTGGATACCGGGAAAACGCTGGGCGTTAATCAGAGAGGCGAATTATGTGTCAGAGGACCTATGAT
TATGTCCGGTTATGTAAACAATCCGGAAGCGACCAACGCCTTGATTGACAAGGATGGATGGCTACATTCT
GGAGACATAGCTTACTGGGACGAAGACGAACACTTCTTCATAGTTGACCGCTTGAAGTCTTTAATTAAAT
ACAAAGGGTATCAGGTGGCCCCCGCTGAATTGGAATCGATATTGTTACAACACCCCAACATCTTCGACGC
GGGCGTGGCAGGTCTTCCCGACGATGACGCCGGTGAACTTCCCGCCGCCGTTGTTGTTTTGGAGCACGGA
AAGACGATGACGGAAAAAGAGATCGTGGATTACGTCGCCAGTCAAGTAACAACCGCGAAAAAGTTGCGCG
GAGGAGTTGTGTTTGTGGACGAAGTACCGAAAGGTCTTACCGGAAAACTCGACGCAAGAAAAATCAGAGA
GATCCTCATAAAGGCCAAGAAGGGCGGAAAGTCCAAATTGTAAGAATTCTGCAGATATCCAGCACAGTGG
CGGCCGCTCGAGGTCACCCATTCGAAGGTAAGCCTATCCCTAACCCTCTCCTCGGTCTCGATTCTACGCG
TACCGGTCATCATCACCATCACCATTGAGTTTAAACCCGCTGATCAGCCTCGACTGTGCCTTCTAAGGCC
TGAGCTCGCTGATCAGCCTCGATCGAGGATCCAGACATGATAAGATACATTGATGAGTTTGGACAAACCA
CAACTAGAATGCAGTGAAAAAAATGCTTTATTTGTGAAATTTGTGATGCTATTGCTGCGGCCGCATACAA
AGGATCTGGCTGCTAACCTGTCACCGGATGTGTTTTCCGGTCTGATGAGTCCGTGAGGACGAAACAGGGA
ATTCGATATCAAGCTTATCGATACCGTCGACCGATGCCCTTGAGAGCCTTCAACCCAGTCAGCTCCTTCC
GGTGGGCGCGGGGCATGACTATCGTCGCCGCACTTATGACTGTCTTCTTTATCATGCAACTCGTAGGACA
GGTGCCGGCAGCGCTCTGGGTCATTTTCGGCGAGGACCGCTTTCGCTGGAGCGCGACGATGATCGGCCTG
TCGCTTGCGGTATTCGGAATCTTGCACGCCCTCGCTCAAGCCTTCGTCACTGGTCCCGCCACCAAACGTT
TCGGCGAGAAGCAGGCCATTATCGCCGGCATGGCGGCCGACGCGCTGGGCTACGTCTTGCTGGCGTTCGC
GACGCGAGGCTGGATGGCCTTCCCCATTATGATTCTTCTCGCTTCCGGCGGCATCGGGATGCCCGCGTTG
CAGGCCATGCTGTCCAGGCAGGTAGATGACGACCATCAGGGACAGCTTCAAGGATCGCTCGCGGCTCTTA
CCAGCCAGCAAAAGGCCAGGAACCGTAAAAAGGCCGCGTTGCTGGCGTTTTTCCATAGGCTCCGCCCCCC
TGACGAGCATCACAAAAATCGACGCTCAAGTCAGAGGTGGCGAAACCCGACAGGACTATAAAGATACCAG
GCGTTTCCCCCTGGAAGCTCCCTCGTGCGCTCTCCTGTTCCGACCCTGCCGCTTACCGGATACCTGTCCG
CCTTTCTCCCTTCGGGAAGCGTGGCGCTTTCTCAATGCTCACGCTGTAGGTATCTCAGTTCGGTGTAGGT
CGTTCGCTCCAAGCTGGGCTGTGTGCACGAACCCCCCGTTCAGCCCGACCGCTGCGCCTTATCCGGTAAC
TATCGTCTTGAGTCCAACCCGGTAAGACACGACTTATCGCCACTGGCAGCAGCCACTGGTAACAGGATTA
GCAGAGCGAGGTATGTAGGCGGTGCTACAGAGTTCTTGAAGTGGTGGCCTAACTACGGCTACACTAGAAG
GACAGTATTTGGTATCTGCGCTCTGCTGAAGCCAGTTACCTTCGGAAAAAGAGTTGGTAGCTCTTGATCC
GGCAAACAAACCACCGCTGGTAGCGGTGGTTTTTTTGTTTGCAAGCAGCAGATTACGCGCAGAAAAAAAG
GATCTCAAGAAGATCCTTTGATCTTTTCTACGGGGTCTGACGCTCAGTGGAACGAAAACTCACGTTAAGG
GATTTTGGTCATGAGATTATCAAAAAGGATCTTCACCTAGATCCTTTTAAATTAAAAATGAAGTTTTAAA
TCAATCTAAAGTATATATGAGTAAACTTGGTCTGACAGTTACCAATGCTTAATCAGTGAGGCACCTATCT
CAGCGATCTGTCTATTTCGTTCATCCATAGTTGCCTGACTCCCCGTCGTGTAGATAACTACGATACGGGA
GGGCTTACCATCTGGCCCCAGTGCTGCAATGATACCGCGAGACCCACGCTCACCGGCTCCAGATTTATCA
GCAATAAACCAGCCAGCCGGAAGGGCCGAGCGCAGAAGTGGTCCTGCAACTTTATCCGCCTCCATCCAGT
CTATTAATTGTTGCCGGGAAGCTAGAGTAAGTAGTTCGCCAGTTAATAGTTTGCGCAACGTTGTTGCCAT
TGCTGCAGGCATCGTGGTGTCACGCTCGTCGTTTGGTATGGCTTCATTCAGCTCCGGTTCCCAACGATCA
AGGCGAGTTACATGATCCCCCATGTTGTGCAAAAAAGCGGTTAGCTCCTTCGGTCCTCCGATCGTTGTCA
GAAGTAAGTTGGCCGCAGTGTTATCACTCATGGTTATGGCAGCACTGCATAATTCTCTTACTGTCATGCC
ATCCGTAAGATGCTTTTCTGTGACTGGTGAGTACTCAACCAAGTCATTCTGAGAATAGTGTATGCGGCGA
CCGAGTTGCTCTTGCCCGGCGTCAACACGGGATAATACCGCGCCACATAGCAGAACTTTAAAAGTGCTCA
TCATTGGAAAACGTTCTTCGGGGCGAAAACTCTCAAGGATCTTACCGCTGTTGAGATCCAGTTCGATGTA
ACCCACTCGTGCACCCAACTGATCTTCAGCATCTTTTACTTTCACCAGCGTTTCTGGGTGAGCAAAAACA
GGAAGGCAAAATGCCGCAAAAAAGGGAATAAGGGCGACACGGAAATGTTGAATACTCATACTCTTCCTTT
TTCAATATTATTGAAGCATTTATCAGGGTTATTGTCTCATGAGCGGATACATATTTGAATGTATTTAGAA
AAATAAACAAATAGGGGTTCCGCGCACATTTCCCCGAAAAGTGCCACCTGACGTCTAAGAAACCATTATT
ATCATGACATTAACCTATAAAAATAGGCGTATCACGAGGCCCTTTCGT
Features (pLannotate 1.2.2; 9 found; start..end, strand, type, name):
     56..2568    +  promoter       Ac5 promoter: Drosophila melanogaster actin 5C promoter
   2594..4243    +  CDS            luciferase: firefly luciferase; luc
   4297..4338    +  CDS            V5 tag: epitope tag from simian virus 5
   4438..4536    -  polyA_signal   SV40 poly(A) signal (fragment): SV40 polyadenylation signal
   4567..4618    +  misc_RNA       sTRSV HHRz: hammerhead ribozyme from the tobacco ringspot virus satellite RNA (Khvorova et al., 2003)
   4645..5116    +  CDS            TcR (fragment): tetracycline efflux protein; tet; confers resistance to tetracycline
   5160..5748    -  rep_origin     ori: high-copy-number ColE1/pMB1/pBR322/pUC origin of replication
   5919..6779    -  CDS            AmpR: β-lactamase; bla; confers resistance to ampicillin, carbenicillin, and related antibiotics
   6780..6884    -  promoter       AmpR promoter: bla
