[The description below was written by a language model from this plasmid's Addgene catalogue record and pLannotate feature annotations shown in this document.]
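Description:
pAc5.1C-Fluc-HhR_E is an insect-cell expression plasmid of about 7 kb. The catalogue entry lists the backbone as unknown, although the name and annotated features point to a pAc5.1-type vector. It is maintained in E. coli through a ColE1/pUC-family origin and selected with ampicillin via the β-lactamase gene and its bla promoter. The record lists it as low copy even though the annotated origin is of the high-copy type. A partial tetracycline-resistance coding fragment lies next to the origin and appears to be a non-functional remnant.

The expression unit is driven by the Drosophila melanogaster actin 5C promoter, a strong constitutive promoter widely used in Drosophila cell lines such as S2. It directs transcription of the firefly luciferase coding sequence, followed downstream by a vector-derived V5 epitope tag sequence; the record does not show whether the tag is translated in frame with luciferase. Further downstream are an SV40 polyadenylation signal fragment, annotated on the reverse strand, and a hammerhead ribozyme (HhR) derived from the tobacco ringspot virus satellite RNA, which is the catalogued insert. A self-cleaving hammerhead ribozyme placed at the 3' end of a reporter transcript generally cuts the RNA in cis, producing an mRNA whose 3' end is defined by ribozyme cleavage rather than by cleavage and polyadenylation, and which therefore lacks a poly(A) tail.

The record states the purpose only as insect expression of HhR. The associated publication concerns deadenylation in miRNA regulation, so the plasmid probably serves as a luciferase reporter for comparing regulation of polyadenylated and non-polyadenylated transcripts. The depositor sequence may be theoretical rather than fully verified.
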