Addgene plasmid #146247: pAc5.1C-Fluc-HhR_E
Purpose: Insect Expression of HhR
Depositing lab: Elisa Izaurralde. Depositing organization: Max Planck Institute for Developmental Biology. Publication: Deadenylation is a widespread effect of miRNA regulation. Eulalio A, Huntzinger E, Nishihara T, Rehwinkel J, Fauser M, Izaurralde E. RNA. 2009 Jan . 15(1):21-32. 10.1261/rna.1399509 PubMed 19029310.
Backbone
  Vector backbone: Unknown
  Vector type: Insect Expression
Growth in bacteria
  Bacterial resistance: Ampicillin, 100 μg/mL
  Growth temperature: 37°C
  Growth strain: DH5alpha
  Copy number: Low Copy
Gene/Insert
  Gene/Insert name: HhR
  Species: Other
  Cloning method: Unknown
Terms and licenses: Academic/Nonprofit Terms; Industry Terms: Not Available to Industry
Depositor comments: Plasmids from this collection were made available to the research community and donated after the lab closed. Please note that the sequence provided by the depositing laboratory may be theoretical/predicted or based on Sanger sequencing results. There may be discrepancies between sequencing results obtained by Addgene and the depositor sequence. If an Addgene verified sequence is not available, please contact before placing your order to request that our lab fully sequence the plasmid.
How to cite: pAc5.1C-Fluc-HhR_E was a gift from Elisa Izaurralde (Addgene plasmid # 146247 ; http://n2t.net/addgene:146247 ; RRID:Addgene_146247)
